>Addgene plasmid #107072 | pET15b-YC | addgene full sequence | sequence record 204683 | Addgene NGS Result
TTCTTGAAGACGAAAGGGCCTCGTGATACGCCTATTTTTATAGGTTAATGTCATGATAATAATGGTTTCT
TAGACGTCAGGTGGCACTTTTCGGGGAAATGTGCGCGGAACCCCTATTTGTTTATTTTTCTAAATACATT
CAAATATGTATCCGCTCATGAGACAATAACCCTGATAAATGCTTCAATAATATTGAAAAAGGAAGAGTAT
GAGTATTCAACATTTCCGTGTCGCCCTTATTCCCTTTTTTGCGGCATTTTGCCTTCCTGTTTTTGCTCAC
CCAGAAACGCTGGTGAAAGTAAAAGATGCTGAAGATCAGTTGGGTGCACGAGTGGGTTACATCGAACTGG
ATCTCAACAGCGGTAAGATCCTTGAGAGTTTTCGCCCCGAAGAACGTTTTCCAATGATGAGCACTTTTAA
AGTTCTGCTATGTGGCGCGGTATTATCCCGTGTTGACGCCGGGCAAGAGCAACTCGGTCGCCGCATACAC
TATTCTCAGAATGACTTGGTTGAGTACTCACCAGTCACAGAAAAGCATCTTACGGATGGCATGACAGTAA
GAGAATTATGCAGTGCTGCCATAACCATGAGTGATAACACTGCGGCCAACTTACTTCTGACAACGATCGG
AGGACCGAAGGAGCTAACCGCTTTTTTGCACAACATGGGGGATCATGTAACTCGCCTTGATCGTTGGGAA
CCGGAGCTGAATGAAGCCATACCAAACGACGAGCGTGACACCACGATGCCTGCAGCAATGGCAACAACGT
TGCGCAAACTATTAACTGGCGAACTACTTACTCTAGCTTCCCGGCAACAATTAATAGACTGGATGGAGGC
GGATAAAGTTGCAGGACCACTTCTGCGCTCGGCCCTTCCGGCTGGCTGGTTTATTGCTGATAAATCTGGA
GCCGGTGAGCGTGGGTCTCGCGGTATCATTGCAGCACTGGGGCCAGATGGTAAGCCCTCCCGTATCGTAG
TTATCTACACGACGGGGAGTCAGGCAACTATGGATGAACGAAATAGACAGATCGCTGAGATAGGTGCCTC
ACTGATTAAGCATTGGTAACTGTCAGACCAAGTTTACTCATATATACTTTAGATTGATTTAAAACTTCAT
TTTTAATTTAAAAGGATCTAGGTGAAGATCCTTTTTGATAATCTCATGACCAAAATCCCTTAACGTGAGT
TTTCGTTCCACTGAGCGTCAGACCCCGTAGAAAAGATCAAAGGATCTTCTTGAGATCCTTTTTTTCTGCG
CGTAATCTGCTGCTTGCAAACAAAAAAACCACCGCTACCAGCGGTGGTTTGTTTGCCGGATCAAGAGCTA
CCAACTCTTTTTCCGAAGGTAACTGGCTTCAGCAGAGCGCAGATACCAAATACTGTCCTTCTAGTGTAGC
CGTAGTTAGGCCACCACTTCAAGAACTCTGTAGCACCGCCTACATACCTCGCTCTGCTAATCCTGTTACC
AGTGGCTGCTGCCAGTGGCGATAAGTCGTGTCTTACCGGGTTGGACTCAAGACGATAGTTACCGGATAAG
GCGCAGCGGTCGGGCTGAACGGGGGGTTCGTGCACACAGCCCAGCTTGGAGCGAACGACCTACACCGAAC
TGAGATACCTACAGCGTGAGCTATGAGAAAGCGCCACGCTTCCCGAAGGGAGAAAGGCGGACAGGTATCC
GGTAAGCGGCAGGGTCGGAACAGGAGAGCGCACGAGGGAGCTTCCAGGGGGAAACGCCTGGTATCTTTAT
AGTCCTGTCGGGTTTCGCCACCTCTGACTTGAGCGTCGATTTTTGTGATGCTCGTCAGGGGGGCGGAGCC
TATGGAAAAACGCCAGCAACGCGGCCTTTTTACGGTTCCTGGCCTTTTGCTGGCCTTTTGCTCACATGTT
CTTTCCTGCGTTATCCCCTGATTCTGTGGATAACCGTATTACCGCCTTTGAGTGAGCTGATACCGCTCGC
CGCAGCCGAACGACCGAGCGCAGCGAGTCAGTGAGCGAGGAAGCGGAAGAGCGCCTGATGCGGTATTTTC
TCCTTACGCATCTGTGCGGTATTTCACACCGCAATGGTGCACTCTCAGTACAATCTGCTCTGATGCCGCA
TAGTTAAGCCAGTATACACTCCGCTATCGCTACGTGACTGGGTCATGGCTGCGCCCCGACACCCGCCAAC
ACCCGCTGACGCGCCCTGACGGGCTTGTCTGCTCCCGGCATCCGCTTACAGACAAGCTGTGACCGTCTCC
GGGAGCTGCATGTGTCAGAGGTTTTCACCGTCATCACCGAAACGCGCGAGGCAGCTGCGGTAAAGCTCAT
CAGCGTGGTCGTGAAGCGATTCACAGATGTCTGCCTGTTCATCCGCGTCCAGCTCGTTGAGTTTCTCCAG
AAGCGTTAATGTCTGGCTTCTGATAAAGCGGGCCATGTTAAGGGCGGTTTTTTCCTGTTTGGTCACTGAT
GCCTCCGTGTAAGGGGGATTTCTGTTCATGGGGGTAATGATACCGATGAAACGAGAGAGGATGCTCACGA
TACGGGTTACTGATGATGAACATGCCCGGTTACTGGAACGTTGTGAGGGTAAACAACTGGCGGTATGGAT
GCGGCGGGACCAGAGAAAAATCACTCAGGGTCAATGCCAGCGCTTCGTTAATACAGATGTAGGTGTTCCA
CAGGGTAGCCAGCAGCATCCTGCGATGCAGATCCGGAACATAATGGTGCAGGGCGCTGACTTCCGCGTTT
CCAGACTTTACGAAACACGGAAACCGAAGACCATTCATGTTGTTGCTCAGGTCGCAGACGTTTTGCAGCA
GCAGTCGCTTCACGTTCGCTCGCGTATCGGTGATTCATTCTGCTAACCAGTAAGGCAACCCCGCCAGCCT
AGCCGGGTCCTCAACGACAGGAGCACGATCATGCGCACCCGTGGCCAGGACCCAACGCTGCCCGAGATGC
GCCGCGTGCGGCTGCTGGAGATGGCGGACGCGATGGATATGTTCTGCCAAGGGTTGGTTTGCGCATTCAC
AGTTCTCCGCAAGAATTGATTGGCTCCAATTCTTGGAGTGGTGAATCCGTTAGCGAGGTGCCGCCGGCTT
CCATTCAGGTCGAGGTGGCCCGGCTCCATGCACCGCGACGCAACGCGGGGAGGCAGACAAGGTATAGGGC
GGCGCCTACAATCCATGCCAACCCGTTCCATGTGCTCGCCGAGGCGGCATAAATCGCCGTGACGATCAGC
GGTCCAATGATCGAAGTTAGGCTGGTAAGAGCCGCGAGCGATCCTTGAAGCTGTCCCTGATGGTCGTCAT
CTACCTGCCTGGACAGCATGGCCTGCAACGCGGGCATCCCGATGCCGCCGGAAGCGAGAAGAATCATAAT
GGGGAAGGCCATCCAGCCTCGCGTCGCGAACGCCAGCAAGACGTAGCCCAGCGCGTCGGCCGCCATGCCG
GCGATAATGGCCTGCTTCTCGCCGAAACGTTTGGTGGCGGGACCAGTGACGAAGGCTTGAGCGAGGGCGT
GCAAGATTCCGAATACCGCAAGCGACAGGCCGATCATCGTCGCGCTCCAGCGAAAGCGGTCCTCGCCGAA
AATGACCCAGAGCGCTGCCGGCACCTGTCCTACGAGTTGCATGATAAAGAAGACAGTCATAAGTGCGGCG
ACGATAGTCATGCCCCGCGCCCACCGGAAGGAGCTGACTGGGTTGAAGGCTCTCAAGGGCATCGGTCGAG
ATCCCGGTGCCTAATGAGTGAGCTAACTTACATTAATTGCGTTGCGCTCACTGCCCGCTTTCCAGTCGGG
AAACCTGTCGTGCCAGCTGCATTAATGAATCGGCCAACGCGCGGGGAGAGGCGGTTTGCGTATTGGGCGC
CAGGGTGGTTTTTCTTTTCACCAGTGAGACGGGCAACAGCTGATTGCCCTTCACCGCCTGGCCCTGAGAG
AGTTGCAGCAAGCGGTCCACGCTGGTTTGCCCCAGCAGGCGAAAATCCTGTTTGATGGTGGTTAACGGCG
GGATATAACATGAGCTGTCTTCGGTATCGTCGTATCCCACTACCGAGATATCCGCACCAACGCGCAGCCC
GGACTCGGTAATGGCGCGCATTGCGCCCAGCGCCATCTGATCGTTGGCAACCAGCATCGCAGTGGGAACG
ATGCCCTCATTCAGCATTTGCATGGTTTGTTGAAAACCGGACATGGCACTCCAGTCGCCTTCCCGTTCCG
CTATCGGCTGAATTTGATTGCGAGTGAGATATTTATGCCAGCCAGCCAGACGCAGACGCGCCGAGACAGA
ACTTAATGGGCCCGCTAACAGCGCGATTTGCTGGTGACCCAATGCGACCAGATGCTCCACGCCCAGTCGC
GTACCGTCTTCATGGGAGAAAATAATACTGTTGATGGGTGTCTGGTCAGAGACATCAAGAAATAACGCCG
GAACATTAGTGCAGGCAGCTTCCACAGCAATGGCATCCTGGTCATCCAGCGGATAGTTAATGATCAGCCC
ACTGACGCGTTGCGCGAGAAGATTGTGCACCGCCGCTTTACAGGCTTCGACGCCGCTTCGTTCTACCATC
GACACCACCACGCTGGCACCCAGTTGATCGGCGCGAGATTTAATCGCCGCGACAATTTGCGACGGCGCGT
GCAGGGCCAGACTGGAGGTGGCAACGCCAATCAGCAACGACTGTTTGCCCGCCAGTTGTTGTGCCACGCG
GTTGGGAATGTAATTCAGCTCCGCCATCGCCGCTTCCACTTTTTCCCGCGTTTTCGCAGAAACGTGGCTG
GCCTGGTTCACCACGCGGGAAACGGTCTGATAAGAGACACCGGCATACTCTGCGACATCGTATAACGTTA
CTGGTTTCACATTCACCACCCTGAATTGACTCTCTTCCGGGCGCTATCATGCCATACCGCGAAAGGTTTT
GCGCCATTCGATGGTGTCCGGGATCTCGACGCTCTCCCTTATGCGACTCCTGCATTAGGAAGCAGCCCAG
TAGTAGGTTGAGGCCGTTGAGCACCGCCGCCGCAAGGAATGGTGCATGCAAGGAGATGGCGCCCAACAGT
CCCCCGGCCACGGGGCCTGCCACCATACCCACGCCGAAACAAGCGCTCATGAGCCCGAAGTGGCGAGCCC
GATCTTCCCCATCGGTGATGTCGGCGATATAGGCGCCAGCAACCGCACCTGTGGCGCCGGTGATGCCGGC
CACGATGCGTCCGGCGTAGAGGATCGAGATCTCGATCCCGCGAAATTAATACGACTCACTATAGGGGAAT
TGTGAGCGGATAACAATTCCCCTCTAGAAATAATTTTGTTTAACTTTAAGGAGAAATTAACTATGGGCAG
CAGCCATCATCATCATCATCACAGCAGCGGCCTGGTGCCGCGCGGCAGCCATATGATGGTGAGCAAGGGC
GAGGAGCTGTTCACCGGGGTGGTGCCCATCCTGGTCGAGCTGGACGGCGACGTAAACGGCCACAAGTTCA
GCGTGTCCGGCGAGGGCGAGGGCGATGCCACCTACGGCAAGCTGACCCTGAAGCTGCTGTGCACCACCGG
CAAGCTGCCCGTGCCCTGGCCCACCCTCGTGACCACCCTGGGCTACGGCCTGCAGTGCTTCGCCCGCTAC
CCCGACCACATGAAGCAGCACGACTTCTTCAAGTCCGCCATGCCCGAAGGCTACGTCCAGGAGCGCACCA
TCTTCTTCAAGGACGACGGCAACTACAAGACCCGCGCCGAGGTGAAGTTCGAGGGCGACACCCTGGTGAA
CCGCATCGAGCTGAAGGGCATCGACTTCAAGGAGGACGGCAACATCCTGGGGCACAAGCTGGAGTACAAC
TACAACAGCCACAACGTCTATATCACCGCCGACAAGCAGAAGAACGGCATCAAGGCCAACTTCAAGATCC
GCCACAACATCGAGGACGGCGGCGTGCAGCTCGCCGACCACTACCAGCAGAACACCCCCATCGGCGACGG
CCCCGTGCTGCTGCCCGACAACCACTACCTGAGCTACCAGTCCGCCCTGTTCAAAGACCCCAACGAGAAG
CGCGATCACATGGTCCTGCTGGAGTTCCTGACCGCCGCCGGGATCACTGAGGGCATGAACGAGCTGTACA
AGAAGGGTAGTGGCATGCCATGGATGGTGAGCAAGGGCGAGGAGCTGTTCGGCGGGATCGTGCCCATCCT
GGTCGAGCTGGAGGGCGACGTAAACGGCCACAAGTTCAGCGTGTCCGGCGAGGGCGAGGGCGATGCCACC
TACGGCAAGCTGACCCTGAAGTTCATCTGCACCACCGGCAAGCTGCCCGTGCCCTGGCCCACCCTCGTGA
CCACCCTGACCTGGGGCGTGCAGTGCTTCAGCCGCTACCCCGACCACATGAAGCAGCACGACTTCTTCAA
GTCCGTGATGCCCGAAGGCTACGTCCAGGAGCGCACCATCTTCTTCAAGGACGACGGCAACTACAAGACC
CGCGCCGAGGTGAAGTTCGAGGGCGACACCCTGGTGAACCGCATCGAGCTGAAGGGCATCGACTTCAAGG
AGGACGGCAACATCCTGGGGCACAAGCTGGAGTACAACTACATCAGCCACAACGTCTATATCACCGCCGA
CAAGCAGAAGAACGGCATCAAGGCCAACTTCAAGGCACGCCACAACATCACCGACGGCAGCGTGCAGCTC
GCCGACCACTACCAGCAGAACACCCCCATCGGCGACGGCCCCGTGATCCTGCCCGACAACCACTACCTGA
GCACCCAGTCCGCCCTGAGCAAAGACCCCAACGAGAAGCGCGATCACATGGTCCTGCTGGAGTTCGTGAC
CGCCGCCGGGATCACTCTCGGCATGGACGAGCTGTACAAGCTCGAGGATCCGTAAGCTAACAAAGCCCGA
AAGGAAGCTGAGTTGGCTGCTGCCACCGCTGAGCAATAACTAGCATAACCCCTTGGGGCCTCTAAACGGG
TCTTGAGGGGTTTTTTGCTGAAAGGAGGAACTATATCCGGATATCCCGCAAGAGGCCCGGCAGTACCGGC
ATAACCAAGCCTATGCCTACAGCATCCAGGGTGACGGTGCCGAGGATGACGATGAGCGCATTGTTAGATT
TCATACACGGTGCCTGACTGCGTTAGCAATTTAACTGTGATAAACTACCGCATTAAAGCTTATCGATGAT
AAGCTGTCAAACATGAGAA
Features (pLannotate 1.2.2; 21 found; start..end, strand, type, name):
    104..208     +  promoter       AmpR promoter: bla
    209..1069    +  CDS            AmpR: β-lactamase; bla; confers resistance to ampicillin, carbenicillin, and related antibiotics
   1240..1828    +  rep_origin     ori: high-copy-number ColE1/pMB1/pBR322/pUC origin of replication
   2014..2153    -  misc_feature   bom: basis of mobility region from pBR322
   2255..2446    -  CDS            rop: Rop protein, which maintains plasmids at low copy number; rop
   2463..2843    +  CDS            YPB1_ECOLX: Protein predicted: Swiss-Prot protein existence level 4. From Escherichia coli.
   3085..3709    -  CDS            TcR (fragment): tetracycline efflux protein; tet; confers resistance to tetracycline
   3724..3745    -  protein_bind   CAP binding site: CAP binding activates transcription in the presence of cAMP. E. coli catabolite activator protein
   3758..4840    -  CDS            lacI: lac repressor; lacI; The lac repressor binds to the lac operator to inhibit transcription in E. coli. This inhibition can be relieved by adding lactose or isopropyl-β-D-thiogalactopyranoside (IPTG).
   4841..4918    -  promoter       lacI promoter: lacI
   4926..5205    -  CDS            TcR (fragment): tetracycline efflux protein; tet; confers resistance to tetracycline
   5227..5245    +  promoter       T7 promoter: promoter for bacteriophage T7 RNA polymerase
   5246..5270    +  protein_bind   lac operator: The lac repressor binds to the lac operator to inhibit transcription in E. coli. This inhibition can be relieved by adding lactose or isopropyl-β-D-thiogalactopyranoside (IPTG). lac repressor encoded by lacI
   5325..5341    +  CDS            capTEV™ (fragment): composite tag for in vivo biotinylation, TEV protease cleavage, and 6xHis tagging
   5352..5369    +  CDS            thrombin site: thrombin recognition and cleavage site
   5376..6092    +  CDS            YPet: YPet is a basic (constitutively fluorescent) yellow fluorescent protein published in 2005, derived from Aequorea victoria. It has moderate acid sensitivity.
   6114..6830    +  CDS            CyPet: CyPet is a basic (constitutively fluorescent) cyan fluorescent protein published in 2005, derived from Aequorea victoria. It has moderate acid sensitivity.
   6846..6892    +  CDS            SET1 (fragment): solubility-enhancement tag derived from T7 phage gene 10B
   6900..6947    +  terminator     T7 terminator: transcription terminator for bacteriophage T7 RNA polymerase
   6970..7074    -  CDS            TcR (fragment): tetracycline efflux protein; tet; confers resistance to tetracycline
   7122..7150    -  promoter       tet promoter: E. coli promoter for tetracycline efflux protein gene
