[The description below was written by a language model from this plasmid's Addgene catalogue record and pLannotate feature annotations shown in this document.]
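Description:
pET15b-YC is a bacterial expression plasmid of about 7.2 kb built on the pET-15b backbone, designed as a host vector for making fusions of a protein of interest to the fluorescent proteins YPet or CyPet (the purpose field's "YPer" appears to be a misspelling of YPet). It replicates in E. coli from a ColE1/pBR322-type origin accompanied by the bom region and the rop gene, which keeps copy number low, as the record states. Selection is through the β-lactamase gene, which confers ampicillin resistance. The short tetracycline-resistance fragments and tet promoter in the annotation are non-functional remnants of the pBR322 ancestry of pET vectors.

The expression cassette is driven by a T7 promoter followed by a lac operator, and the plasmid carries its own lacI gene. Transcription therefore depends on T7 RNA polymerase supplied by the host and is inducible with IPTG. The open reading frame begins with the backbone's N-terminal His6 tag (picked up in the feature table as a fragment of a composite tag) and a thrombin cleavage site. These are followed by YPet and then CyPet, separated by a short linker region, with the insert cloned between retained NdeI and BamHI sites. A T7 terminator closes the unit. The backbone was modified by removing the NcoI site and adding a stop codon after BamHI.

YPet and CyPet are Aequorea-derived yellow and cyan proteins commonly used as a FRET pair. The intact tandem fusion could plausibly serve as a linked donor–acceptor reference, though the record does not say so. The stated use is to generate His-tagged, purifiable YPet or CyPet fusion proteins, and the associated study concerns assembly of archaeal PCNA subunits into a heterotrimer.
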