Addgene plasmid #107072: pET15b-YC
Purpose: Host vector to construct a YPer or CyPet fusion protein
Depositing lab: Teruyuki Nagamune. Depositing organization: The University of Tokyo. Publication: Three proliferating cell nuclear antigen homologues from Metallosphaera sedula form a head-to-tail heterotrimer. Iwata F, Hirakawa H, Nagamune T. Sci Rep. 2016 May 27;6:26588. doi: 10.1038/srep26588. PubMed 27228945.
Backbone
  Vector backbone: pET-15b
  Backbone manufacturer: Merck Millipore
  Backbone size w/o insert (bp): 5700
  Total vector size (bp): 7200
  Modifications to backbone: NcoI site was removed and a stop codon was inserted after BamHI site.
  Vector type: Bacterial Expression
Growth in bacteria
  Bacterial resistance: Ampicillin, 100 μg/mL
  Growth temperature: 37°C
  Growth strain: DH5alpha
  Copy number: Low Copy
Gene/Insert
  Gene/Insert name: YPet-CyPet fusion protein
  Species: Synthetic
  Insert size (bp): 1550
  Promoter: T7 promoter
  Tag / fusion protein: His6 tag (N terminal on backbone)
  Cloning method: Restriction Enzyme; 5′ cloning site NdeI (not destroyed); 3′ cloning site BamHI (not destroyed)
  Sequencing primers: 5′ T7; 3′ T7 Terminal
Terms and licenses: Academic/Nonprofit Terms; Industry Terms: Not Available to Industry
How to cite: pET15b-YC was a gift from Teruyuki Nagamune (Addgene plasmid # 107072 ; http://n2t.net/addgene:107072 ; RRID:Addgene_107072)
